>Addgene plasmid #81071 | pCCL-c-MNDU3-X | depositor full sequence | sequence record 158178 | pCCL-c-MNDU3-X sequence 6613 bps
CAGGTGGCACTTTTCGGGGAAATGTGCGCGGAACCCCTATTTGTTTATTTTTCTAAATACATTCAAATAT
GTATCCGCTCATGAGACAATAACCCTGATAAATGCTTCAATAATATTGAAAAAGGAAGAGTATGAGTATT
CAACATTTCCGTGTCGCCCTTATTCCCTTTTTTGCGGCATTTTGCCTTCCTGTTTTTGCTCACCCAGAAA
CGCTGGTGAAAGTAAAAGATGCTGAAGATCAGTTGGGTGCACGAGTGGGTTACATCGAACTGGATCTCAA
CAGCGGTAAGATCCTTGAGAGTTTTCGCCCCGAAGAACGTTTTCCAATGATGAGCACTTTTAAAGTTCTG
CTATGTGGCGCGGTATTATCCCGTATTGACGCCGGGCAAGAGCAACTCGGTCGCCGCATACACTATTCTC
AGAATGACTTGGTTGAGTACTCACCAGTCACAGAAAAGCATCTTACGGATGGCATGACAGTAAGAGAATT
ATGCAGTGCTGCCATAACCATGAGTGATAACACTGCGGCCAACTTACTTCTGACAACGATCGGAGGACCG
AAGGAGCTAACCGCTTTTTTGCACAACATGGGGGATCATGTAACTCGCCTTGATCGTTGGGAACCGGAGC
TGAATGAAGCCATACCAAACGACGAGCGTGACACCACGATGCCTGTAGCAATGGCAACAACGTTGCGCAA
ACTATTAACTGGCGAACTACTTACTCTAGCTTCCCGGCAACAATTAATAGACTGGATGGAGGCGGATAAA
GTTGCAGGACCACTTCTGCGCTCGGCCCTTCCGGCTGGCTGGTTTATTGCTGATAAATCTGGAGCCGGTG
AGCGTGGGTCTCGCGGTATCATTGCAGCACTGGGGCCAGATGGTAAGCCCTCCCGTATCGTAGTTATCTA
CACGACGGGGAGTCAGGCAACTATGGATGAACGAAATAGACAGATCGCTGAGATAGGTGCCTCACTGATT
AAGCATTGGTAACTGTCAGACCAAGTTTACTCATATATACTTTAGATTGATTTAAAACTTCATTTTTAAT
TTAAAAGGATCTAGGTGAAGATCCTTTTTGATAATCTCATGACCAAAATCCCTTAACGTGAGTTTTCGTT
CCACTGAGCGTCAGACCCCGTAGAAAAGATCAAAGGATCTTCTTGAGATCCTTTTTTTCTGCGCGTAATC
TGCTGCTTGCAAACAAAAAAACCACCGCTACCAGCGGTGGTTTGTTTGCCGGATCAAGAGCTACCAACTC
TTTTTCCGAAGGTAACTGGCTTCAGCAGAGCGCAGATACCAAATACTGTCCTTCTAGTGTAGCCGTAGTT
AGGCCACCACTTCAAGAACTCTGTAGCACCGCCTACATACCTCGCTCTGCTAATCCTGTTACCAGTGGCT
GCTGCCAGTGGCGATAAGTCGTGTCTTACCGGGTTGGACTCAAGACGATAGTTACCGGATAAGGCGCAGC
GGTCGGGCTGAACGGGGGGTTCGTGCACACAGCCCAGCTTGGAGCGAACGACCTACACCGAACTGAGATA
CCTACAGCGTGAGCTATGAGAAAGCGCCACGCTTCCCGAAGGGAGAAAGGCGGACAGGTATCCGGTAAGC
GGCAGGGTCGGAACAGGAGAGCGCACGAGGGAGCTTCCAGGGGGAAACGCCTGGTATCTTTATAGTCCTG
TCGGGTTTCGCCACCTCTGACTTGAGCGTCGATTTTTGTGATGCTCGTCAGGGGGGCGGAGCCTATGGAA
AAACGCCAGCAACGCGGCCTTTTTACGGTTCCTGGCCTTTTGCTGGCCTTTTGCTCACATGTTCTTTCCT
GCGTTATCCCCTGATTCTGTGGATAACCGTATTACCGCCTTTGAGTGAGCTGATACCGCTCGCCGCAGCC
GAACGACCGAGCGCAGCGAGTCAGTGAGCGAGGAAGCGGAAGAGCGCCCAATACGCAAACCGCCTCTCCC
CGCGCGTTGGCCGATTCATTAATGCAGCTGGCACGACAGGTTTCCCGACTGGAAAGCGGGCAGTGAGCGC
AACGCAATTAATGTGAGTTAGCTCACTCATTAGGCACCCCAGGCTTTACACTTTATGCTTCCGGCTCGTA
TGTTGTGTGGAATTGTGAGCGGATAACAATTTCACACAGGAAACAGCTATGACCATGATTACGCCAAGCG
CGCAATTAACCCTCACTAAAGGGAACAAAAGCTGGAGCTGCAAGCTTGGCCATTGCATACGTTGTATCCA
TATCATAATATGTACATTTATATTGGCTCATGTCCAACATTACCGCCATGTTGACATTGATTATTGACTA
GTTATTAATAGTAATCAATTACGGGGTCATTAGTTCATAGCCCATATATGGAGTTCCGCGTTACATAACT
TACGGTAAATGGCCCGCCTGGCTGACCGCCCAACGACCCCCGCCCATTGACGTCAATAATGACGTATGTT
CCCATAGTAACGCCAATAGGGACTTTCCATTGACGTCAATGGGTGGAGTATTTACGGTAAACTGCCCACT
TGGCAGTACATCAAGTGTATCATATGCCAAGTACGCCCCCTATTGACGTCAATGACGGTAAATGGCCCGC
CTGGCATTATGCCCAGTACATGACCTTATGGGACTTTCCTACTTGGCAGTACATCTACGTATTAGTCATC
GCTATTACCATGGTGATGCGGTTTTGGCAGTACATCAATGGGCGTGGATAGCGGTTTGACTCACGGGGAT
TTCCAAGTCTCCACCCCATTGACGTCAATGGGAGTTTGTTTTGGCACCAAAATCAACGGGACTTTCCAAA
ATGTCGTAACAACTCCGCCCCATTGACGCAAATGGGCGGTAGGCGTGTACGGTGGGAGGTCTATATAAGC
AGAGCTCGTTTAGTGAACCGGGGTCTCTCTGGTTAGACCAGATCTGAGCCTGGGAGCTCTCTGGCTAACT
AGGGAACCCACTGCTTAAGCCTCAATAAAGCTTGCCTTGAGTGCTTCAAGTAGTGTGTGCCCGTCTGTTG
TGTGACTCTGGTAACTAGAGATCCCTCAGACCCTTTTAGTCAGTGTGGAAAATCTCTAGCAGTGGCGCCC
GAACAGGGACCTGAAAGCGAAAGGGAAACCAGAGGAGCTCTCTCGACGCAGGACTCGGCTTGCTGAAGCG
CGCACGGCAAGAGGCGAGGGGCGGCGACTGGTGAGTACGCCAAAAATTTTGACTAGCGGAGGCTAGAAGG
AGAGAGATGGGTGCGAGAGCGTCAGTATTAAGCGGGGGAGAATTAGATCGCGATGGGAAAAAATTCGGTT
AAGGCCAGGGGGAAAGAAAAAATATAAATTAAAACATATAGTATGGGCAAGCAGGGAGCTAGAACGATTC
GCAGTTAATCCTGGCCTGTTAGAAACATCAGAAGGCTGTAGACAAATACTGGGACAGCTACAACCATCCC
TTCAGACAGGATCAGAAGAACTTAGATCATTATATAATACAGTAGCAACCCTCTATTGTGTGCATCAAAG
GATAGAGATAAAAGACACCAAGGAAGCTTTAGACAAGATAGAGGAAGAGCAAAACAAAAGTAAGACCACC
GCACAGCAAGCGGCCGCTGATCTTCAGACCTGGAGGAGGAGATATGAGGGACAATTGGAGAAGTGAATTA
TATAAATATAAAGTAGTAAAAATTGAACCATTAGGAGTAGCACCCACCAAGGCAAAGAGAAGAGTGGTGC
AGAGAGAAAAAAGAGCAGTGGGAATAGGAGCTTTGTTCCTTGGGTTCTTGGGAGCAGCAGGAAGCACTAT
GGGCGCAGCGTCAATGACGCTGACGGTACAGGCCAGACAATTATTGTCTGGTATAGTGCAGCAGCAGAAC
AATTTGCTGAGGGCTATTGAGGCGCAACAGCATCTGTTGCAACTCACAGTCTGGGGCATCAAGCAGCTCC
AGGCAAGAATCCTGGCTGTGGAAAGATACCTAAAGGATCAACAGCTCCTGGGGATTTGGGGTTGCTCTGG
AAAACTCATTTGCACCACTGCTGTGCCTTGGAATGCTAGTTGGAGTAATAAATCTCTGGAACAGATTTGG
AATCACACGACCTGGATGGAGTGGGACAGAGAAATTAACAATTACACAAGCTTAATACACTCCTTAATTG
AAGAATCGCAAAACCAGCAAGAAAAGAATGAACAAGAATTATTGGAATTAGATAAATGGGCAAGTTTGTG
GAATTGGTTTAACATAACAAATTGGCTGTGGTATATAAAATTATTCATAATGATAGTAGGAGGCTTGGTA
GGTTTAAGAATAGTTTTTGCTGTACTTTCTATAGTGAATAGAGTTAGGCAGGGATATTCACCATTATCGT
TTCAGACCCACCTCCCAACCCCGAGGGGACCCGACAGGCCCGAAGGAATAGAAGAAGAAGGTGGAGAGAG
AGACAGAGACAGATCCATTCGATTAGTGAACGGATCTCGACGGTATCGATAAGCTAATTCACAAATGGCA
GTATTCATCCACAATTTTAAAAGAAAAGGGGGGATTGGGGGGTACAGTGCAGGGGAAAGAATAGTAGACA
TAATAGCAACAGACATACAAACTAAAGAATTACAAAAACAAATTACAAAAATTCAAAATTTTCGGGTTTA
TTACAGGGACAGCAGAGATCCAGTTTGGGAATTAGCTTGATCGATTAGTCCAATTTGTTAAAGACAGGAT
ATCAGTGGTCCAGGCTCTAGTTTTGACTCAACAATATCACCAGCTGAAGCCTATAGAGTACGAGCCATAG
ATAGAATAAAAGATTTTATTTAGTCTCCAGAAAAAGGGGGGAATGAAAGACCCCACCTGTAGGTTTGGCA
AGCTAGGATCAAGGTTAGGAACAGAGAGACAGCAGAATATGGGCCAAACAGGATATCTGTGGTAAGCAGT
TCCTGCCCCGGCTCAGGGCCAAGAACAGTTGGAACAGCAGAATATGGGCCAAACAGGATATCTGTGGTAA
GCAGTTCCTGCCCCGGCTCAGGGCCAAGAACAGATGGTCCCCAGATGCGGTCCCGCCCTCAGCAGTTTCT
AGAGAACCATCAGATGTTTCCAGGGTGCCCCAAGGACCTGAAATGACCCTGTGCCTTATTTGAACTAACC
AATCAGTTCGCTTCTCGCTTCTGTTCGCGCGCTTCTGCTCCCCGAGCTCAATAAAAGAGCCCACAACCCC
TCACTCGGCGCGATCTAGATCTCGAATCGAATTCGTTAACCTCGAGGGATCCCCCGGGGTCGACTGATCA
AATTCGAGCTCGGTACCTTTAAGACCAATGACTTACAAGGCAGCTGTAGATCTTAGCCACTTTTTAAAAG
AAAAGGGGGGACTGGAAGGGCTAATTCACTCCCAACGAAGACAAGATCTGCTTTTTGCTTGTACTGGGTC
TCTCTGGTTAGACCAGATCTGAGCCTGGGAGCTCTCTGGCTAACTAGGGAACCCACTGCTTAAGCCTCAA
TAAAGCTTGCCTTGAGTGCTTCAAGTAGTGTGTGCCCGTCTGTTGTGTGACTCTGGTAACTAGAGATCCC
TCAGACCCTTTTAGTCAGTGTGGAAAATCTCTAGCAGTAGTAGTTCATGTCATCTTATTATTCAGTATTT
ATAACTTGCAAAGAAATGAATATCAGAGAGTGAGAGGAACTTGTTTATTGCAGCTTATAATGGTTACAAA
TAAAGCAATAGCATCACAAATTTCACAAATAAAGCATTTTTTTCACTGCATTCTAGTTGTGGTTTGTCCA
AACTCATCAATGTATCTTATCATGTCTGGCTCTAGCTATCCCGCCCCTAACTCCGCCCATCCCGCCCCTA
ACTCCGCCCAGTTCCGCCCATTCTCCGCCCCATGGCTGACTAATTTTTTTTATTTATGCAGAGGCCGAGG
CCGCCTCGGCCTCTGAGCTATTCCAGAAGTAGTGAGGAGGCTTTTTTGGAGGCCTAGGCTTTTGCGTCGA
GACGTACCCAATTCGCCCTATAGTGAGTCGTATTACGCGCGCTCACTGGCCGTCGTTTTACAACGTCGTG
ACTGGGAAAACCCTGGCGTTACCCAACTTAATCGCCTTGCAGCACATCCCCCTTTCGCCAGCTGGCGTAA
TAGCGAAGAGGCCCGCACCGATCGCCCTTCCCAACAGTTGCGCAGCCTGAATGGCGAATGGCGCG
[124 nt withheld, positions 6156-6279]
C
[91 nt withheld, positions 6281-6371]
A
[49 nt withheld, positions 6373-6421]
CCTTTGACGTTGGAGTCCACGTTCTTT
[37 nt withheld, positions 6449-6485]
ACCCTATCTCGGTCTATTCTTTTGATTTATAAGGGATTTTGCCGATTTCGGCCTATTGGTTAAAAAATGA
GCTGATTTAACAAAAATTTAACGCGAATTTTAACAAAATATTAACGTTTACAATTTCC
Features (pLannotate 1.2.2; 27 found; start..end, strand, type, name):
     27..131     +  promoter       AmpR promoter: bla
    132..992     +  CDS            AmpR: β-lactamase; bla; confers resistance to ampicillin, carbenicillin, and related antibiotics
   1163..1751    +  rep_origin     ori: high-copy-number ColE1/pMB1/pBR322/pUC origin of replication
   1934..2026    +  CDS            lacI (fragment): lac repressor; lacI; The lac repressor binds to the lac operator to inhibit transcription in E. coli. This inhibition can be relieved by adding lactose or isopropyl-β-D-thiogalactopyranoside (IPTG).
   2039..2060    +  protein_bind   CAP binding site: CAP binding activates transcription in the presence of cAMP. E. coli catabolite activator protein
   2075..2105    +  promoter       lac promoter: promoter for the E. coli lac operon
   2113..2129    +  protein_bind   lac operator: The lac repressor binds to the lac operator to inhibit transcription in E. coli. This inhibition can be relieved by adding lactose or isopropyl-β-D-thiogalactopyranoside (IPTG). lac repressor encoded by lacI
   2174..2192    +  promoter       T3 promoter: promoter for bacteriophage T3 RNA polymerase
   2293..2672    +  enhancer       CMV enhancer: human cytomegalovirus immediate early enhancer
   2673..2876    +  promoter       CMV promoter: human cytomegalovirus (CMV) immediate early promoter
   2891..3071    +  LTR            5' LTR (truncated): truncated 5' long terminal repeat (LTR) from HIV-1
   3118..3243    +  misc_feature   HIV-1 Ψ: packaging signal of human immunodeficiency virus type 1
   3227..3590    +  CDS            HIV-1 gag (fragment): gag protein from human immunodeficiency virus 1; gag
   3736..3969    +  misc_feature   RRE: The Rev response element (RRE) of HIV-1 allows for Rev-dependent mRNA export from the nucleus to the cytoplasm.
   4346..4446    +  CDS            Rev (fragment): human immunodeficiency virus 1 (HIV-1) Rev protein; rev; enhances nuclear export of unspliced and incompletely spliced viral mRNAs
   4447..4465    -  misc_feature   MCS (fragment): pBluescript multiple cloning site
   4495..4612    +  misc_feature   cPPT/CTS: central polypurine tract and central termination sequence of HIV-1
   4660..4760    +  CDS            env (fragment): murine leukemia virus gPr80 envelope polyprotein precursor; env; proteolytically cleaved into gp70SU and p15TM subunits
   4802..4836    +  LTR            3' LTR (ΔU3) (fragment): self-inactivating 3' long terminal repeat (LTR) from Moloney murine leukemia virus
   4865..5188    +  LTR            LTR (fragment): long terminal repeat from Moloney murine leukemia virus
   5263..5331    +  CDS            nef (fragment): NEF_HV1Z2 - Experimental evidence at protein level: Swiss-Prot protein existence level 1. Extracellular Nef protein targets CD4(+) T-lymphocytes for apoptosis by interacting with CXCR4 surface receptors. From Human immunodeficiency virus type 1 group M subtype D (isolate Z2/CDC-Z34) (HIV-1).
   5333..5566    +  LTR            3' LTR (ΔU3): self-inactivating 3' long terminal repeat (LTR) from HIV-1
   5638..5759    +  polyA_signal   SV40 poly(A) signal: SV40 polyadenylation signal
   5799..5934    +  rep_origin     SV40 ori: SV40 origin of replication
   5967..5985    -  promoter       T7 promoter: promoter for bacteriophage T7 RNA polymerase
   5993..6148    +  CDS            lacZα (fragment): LacZα fragment of β-galactosidase; lacZ fragment
   6156..6611    +  rep_origin     f1 ori (sequence partly withheld): f1 bacteriophage origin of replication; arrow indicates direction of (+) strand synthesis
