[The description below was written by a language model from this plasmid's Addgene catalogue record and pLannotate feature annotations shown in this document.]
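Description:
pCCL-c-MNDU3-X is an empty third-generation-style, self-inactivating HIV-1 lentiviral transfer backbone built on the CCL vector. It is intended for cloning a gene of interest by restriction enzyme methods so that it is expressed in mammalian cells from the MNDU3 promoter. The plasmid is propagated in E. coli at high copy from a ColE1/pUC-type origin and selected with ampicillin through the β-lactamase gene. An f1 origin, T3 and T7 promoters and lac/lacZα remnants are carried over from the pBluescript-type cloning plasmid. The catalogue lists the backbone as about 6 kb, while the deposited full sequence is 6,613 nt.

In the viral portion, a CMV enhancer/promoter replaces the U3 region of the truncated 5' LTR, so genomic RNA can be transcribed in packaging cells without Tat. Next come the HIV-1 Ψ packaging signal with a gag fragment, the Rev response element for Rev-dependent nuclear export of the full-length transcript, and the added cPPT/CTS (the "c" in the name), which generally improves transduction efficiency. The features annotated as murine leukemia virus env and LTR fragments between the cPPT and the 3' LTR most likely correspond to the MNDU3 promoter, a modified gammaretroviral LTR U3 region used as an internal promoter, although the table does not label it as such. No transgene is present; the "X" presumably marks the cloning position downstream of this promoter. The cassette ends in a ΔU3 3' LTR, which inactivates LTR promoter activity after integration, followed by an SV40 poly(A) signal and SV40 origin. The associated work examined factors affecting the titer and infectivity of lentiviral vectors.
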