Addgene plasmid #81071: pCCL-c-MNDU3-X
Purpose: (Empty Backbone) Empty lentiviral backbone with the MNDU3 promoter
Depositing lab: Donald Kohn. Depositing organization: Children's Hospital Los Angeles. Publication: Factors influencing the titer and infectivity of lentiviral vectors. Logan AC, Nightingale SJ, Haas DL, Cho GJ, Pepper KA, Kohn DB. Hum Gene Ther. 2004 Oct;15(10):976-88. 10.1089/hum.2004.15.976 PubMed 15585113.
Backbone
  Vector backbone: CCL
  Backbone size (bp): 6000
  Modifications to backbone: cPPT and a MNDU3 promoter added
  Vector type: Mammalian Expression, Lentiviral
  Promoter: MNDU3
Growth in bacteria
  Bacterial resistance: Ampicillin, 100 μg/mL
  Growth temperature: 37°C
  Growth strain: NEB Stable
  Copy number: High Copy
Gene/Insert
  Cloning method: Restriction Enzyme
Terms and licenses: Academic/Nonprofit Terms; Industry Terms: Not Available to Industry
How to cite: pCCL-c-MNDU3-X was a gift from Donald Kohn (Addgene plasmid # 81071 ; http://n2t.net/addgene:81071 ; RRID:Addgene_81071)
