>Addgene plasmid #81071 | pCCL-c-MNDU3-X | addgene partial sequence | sequence record 158176 | pRRL5primeMCS-F 5'-tgaacggatctcgacggtat-3'
AATGGCAGTATTCATCCACAATTTTAAAAGAAAAGGGGGGATTGGGGGGTACAGTGCAGGGGAAAGAATA
GTAGACATAATAGCAACAGACATACAAACTAAAGAATTACAAAAACAAATTACAAAAATTCAAAATTTTC
GGGTTTATTACAGGGACAGCAGAGATCCAGTTTGGGAATTAGCTTGATCGATTAGTCCAATTTGTTAAAG
ACAGGATATCAGTGGTCCAGGCTCTAGTTTTGACTCAACAATATCACCAGCTGAAGCCTATAGAGTACGA
GCCATAGATAGAATAAAAGATTTTATTTAGTCTCCAGAAAAAGGGGGGAATGAAAGACCCCACCTGTAGG
TTTGGCAAGCTAGGATCAAGGTTAGGAACAGAGAGACAGCAGAATATGGGCCAAACAGGATATCTGTGGT
AAGCAGTTCCTGCCCCGGCTCAGGGCCAAGAACAGTTGGAACAGCAGAATATGGGCCAAACAGGATATCT
GTGGTAAGCAGTTCCTGCCCCGGCTCAGGGCCAAGAACAGATGGTCCCCAGATGCGGTCCCGCCCTCAGC
AGTTTCTAGAGAACCATCAGATGTTTCCAGGGTGCCCCAAGGACCTGAAATGACCCTGTGCCTTATTTGA
ACTAACCAATCAGTTCGCTTCTCGCTTCTGTTCGCGCGCTTCTGCTCCCCGAGCTCAATAAAAGAGCCCA
CAACCCCTCACTCGGCGCGATCTAGATCTCGAATCGAATTCGTTAACCTCGAGGGATCCCCCGGGGTCGA
CTGATCAAATTCGAGCTCGGTACCTTTAAGACCAATGACTTACAAGGCAGCTGTAGATCTTAGCCACTTT
TTAAAAGAAAAGGGGGGACTGGAAGGGCTAATTCACTCCCAACGAAGACAAGATCTGCTTTTTGCTTGTA
CTGGGTCTCTCTGGTTAGACCAGATCTGAGCCTGGGAGCTCTCTGGCTAACTAGGGAACCCACTGCTTAA
GCCTCAATAAAGCTTGCCTTGAGTGCTTCAAGTAGTGTGTGCCCGTCTGTTGTGTG
