>Addgene plasmid #81071 | pCCL-c-MNDU3-X | addgene partial sequence | sequence record 158177 | hGata4-rev 5'-ATTGTGGATGAATACTGCC-3'
CCGTCGAGATCCGTTCACTAATCGAATGGATCTGTCTCTGTCTCTCTCTCCACCTTCTTCTTCTATTCCT
TCGGGCCTGTCGGGTCCCCTCGGGGTTGGGAGGTGGGTCTGAAACGATAATGGTGAATATCCCTGCCTAA
CTCTATTCACTATAGAAAGTACAGCAAAAACTATTCTTAAACCTACCAAGCCTCCTACTATCATTATGAA
TAATTTTATATACCACAGCCAATTTGTTATGTTAAACCAATTCCACAAACTTGCCCATTTATCTAATTCC
AATAATTCTTGTTCATTCTTTTCTTGCTGGTTTTGCGATTCTTCAATTAAGGAGTGTATTAAGCTTGTGT
AATTGTTAATTTCTCTGTCCCACTCCATCCAGGTCGTGTGATTCCAAATCTGTTCCAGAGATTTATTACT
CCAACTAGCATTCCAAGGCACAGCAGTGGTGCAAATGAGTTTTCCAGAGCAACCCCAAATCCCCAGGAGC
TGTTGATCCTTTAGGTATCTTTCCACAGCCAGGATTCTTGCCTGGAGCTGCTTGATGCCCCAGACTGTGA
GTTGCAACAGATGCTGTTGCGCCTCAATAGCCCTCAGCAAATTGTTCTGCTGCTGCACTATACCAGACAA
TAATTGTCTGGCCTGTACCGTCAGCGTCATTGACGCTGCGCCCATAGTGCTTCCTGCTGCTCCCAAGAAC
CCAAGGAACAAAGCTCCTATTCCCACTGCTCTTTTTTCTCTCTGCACCACTCTTCTCTTTGCCTTGGTGG
GTGCTACTCCTAATGGTTCAATTTTTACTACTTTATATTTATATAATTCACTTCTCCAATTGTCCCTCAT
ATCTCCTCCTCCAGGTCTGAAGATCAGCGGCCGCTTGCTGTGCGGTGGTCTTACTTTTGTTTTGCTCTTC
CTCTA
